>Addgene plasmid #18560 | T4 Lysozyme D127-[A] WT* | addgene partial sequence | sequence record 24346 | 3primeUP
TACGAAAAGCCCGCTCATTAGGCGGGCTCAGATCTGCTCATGTTTGACAGCTTATCATCGATAAGCTTCG
GCAATAAATTCTTGATATGTTTTCATATGTTTCCTTTAAATATTTTAATTAGTAATTGTCTATTCAAGTA
ATTGTGAATATACTATCACAATTCCAAGAGAAAGTAAACAGCTTTATAGATTTTTATACGCGTCCCAAGT
GCCAGTTCTAAACGTTGTAATGACTCGTTTTGCGCGATTAGGTGTTTGATTATACCATCTACTTTTAGCT
AAGTTAACTGCTGCTTCTGCATCCCAGCGTTTTTGTTGAAGCATACGTAAAGAGTTAGTAAATCCTGCCA
CACCGGTTTCTCCCATTTGGAAAACCATATTAATCAATGCAGCGCGACGAACCGCATCAAGAGAATCATA
AACCGGTTTTAATTTAGCATTTCTCAGAATTCCGCGAACAGCAGCATCAACATCCTGATTAAAGAGTTTT
TCAGCCTCATCTTTTGTAATTACACCATTAGTATTACGCCCAATAGCTTTATCTAATTCAGATTTAGCAG
CATTAAGTGATGGACTTTTTGTAAGCAAATGACCGATGCCAATAGTGTAATAGCCTTCTGTGTCTTTATA
GATTTTAAGTCTAAGACCTTCATCTATACGTAACATTTCAAATATATTCATAATACCTCCTAAGCATCGA
TGGATCCTGTTTCCTGTGTGAAATTGTTATCCGCTCACAATTCCACACATTATACGAGCCGATGATTAAT
TGTCACAGGGGGATGGGGAGTAGCTGATCCTGTTCCNGGTGAATTGTATCGCTCNCATNCACACATAACG
A
