[The description below was written by a language model from this plasmid's Addgene catalogue record.]
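Description:
T4 Lysozyme D127-[A] WT* is a bacterial expression plasmid built on the pHS1403 backbone (about 5 kb without the insert) that carries a mutant form of the bacteriophage T4 lysozyme gene (gene e). It is maintained in E. coli as a high-copy plasmid and selected with ampicillin. The record does not state the origin of replication or the promoter that drives expression, and no feature table is provided, so the regulatory architecture of the backbone cannot be described from the information given.

The insert is roughly 600 bp and was cloned by restriction digestion between BamHI at the 5′ end and HindIII at the 3′ end. Both sites remain intact, so the fragment can be excised or exchanged. According to the depositor comments, the BamHI site lies 27 bp from the start codon and the HindIII site 115 bp from the stop codon, meaning the fragment includes short flanking regions around the coding sequence. The mutation is recorded as "D127-[A] WT*". This notation most plausibly indicates an alanine insertion adjacent to Asp127, made in the WT* background, a term conventionally used for the cysteine-free pseudo-wild-type T4 lysozyme, although the record does not spell out either point. No fusion tags or reporters are listed.

The record does not explicitly state an intended application. A plasmid of this type would typically be used to produce the variant protein in bacteria, for example to examine how a defined sequence change affects lysozyme structure, stability or folding.
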