Addgene plasmid #18560: T4 Lysozyme D127-[A] WT*
Depositing lab: Brian Matthews. Depositing organization: University of Oregon.
Backbone
  Vector backbone: pHS1403
  Backbone size w/o insert (bp): 5000
  Vector type: Bacterial Expression
Growth in bacteria
  Bacterial resistance: Ampicillin, 100 μg/mL
  Growth temperature: 37°C
  Growth strain: DH5alpha
  Copy number: High Copy
Gene/Insert
  Gene/Insert name: T4 Lysozyme (alt name: 28 or 17)
  Species: Bacteriophage T4
  Insert size (bp): 600
  Mutation: D127-[A] WT*
  GenBank ID: NP_049736
  Entrez Gene: e (a.k.a. T4p123)
  Cloning method: Restriction Enzyme; 5′ cloning site BamHI (not destroyed); 3′ cloning site HindIII (not destroyed)
  Sequencing primers: 5′ na; 3′ GGCGTATCACGAGGCCC
Terms and licenses: Academic/Nonprofit Terms; Industry Terms: Not Available to Industry
Depositor comments: The BamHI site is 27 bp from the ATG and the HindIII site is 115 bp from the stop.
How to cite: T4 Lysozyme D127-[A] WT* was a gift from Brian Matthews (Addgene plasmid # 18560 ; http://n2t.net/addgene:18560 ; RRID:Addgene_18560)
